Addgene plasmid #163282: M7MTF7
Purpose: Inducible expression of UniProt identifier M7MTF7
Depositing lab: Martin Engqvist. Depositing organization: Chalmers University of Technology. Publication: Experimental and computational investigation of enzyme functional annotations uncovers misannotation in the EC 1.1.3.15 enzyme class. Rembeza E, Engqvist MKM. PLoS Comput Biol. 2021 Sep 23;17(9):e1009446. doi: 10.1371/journal.pcbi.1009446. eCollection 2021 Sep. PubMed 34555022.
Backbone
  Vector backbone: pET21a(+)
  Vector type: Bacterial Expression
Growth in bacteria
  Bacterial resistance: Ampicillin, 100 μg/mL
  Growth temperature: 37°C
  Growth strain: DH5alpha
  Copy number: High Copy
Gene/Insert
  Gene/Insert name: M7MTF7 (alt name: flavoprotein oxidoreductase)
  Species: Paeniglutamicibacter gangotriensis
  Promoter: T7
  Tag / fusion protein: T7 (N terminal on backbone); 10xHis (C terminal on backbone)
  Cloning method: Unknown
  Sequencing primers: 5′ T7; 3′ T7-term
Terms and licenses: Academic/Nonprofit Terms; Industry Terms: Not Available to Industry
Depositor comments: Insert name is a UniProt identifier
How to cite: M7MTF7 was a gift from Martin Engqvist (Addgene plasmid # 163282 ; http://n2t.net/addgene:163282 ; RRID:Addgene_163282)
