[The description below was written by a language model from this plasmid's Addgene catalogue record and pLannotate feature annotations shown in this document.]
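Description:
M7MTF7 is a bacterial expression plasmid built on the pET21a(+) backbone for inducible production of a flavoprotein oxidoreductase from Paeniglutamicibacter gangotriensis; the construct name is simply the UniProt identifier of the encoded protein. The plasmid is about 7.1 kb and is propagated in E. coli through a ColE1/pMB1-type origin with ampicillin selection from the bla (AmpR) gene and its own promoter. The catalogue lists it as high copy, although the feature table also shows the rop gene and the pBR322 bom region, which are normally associated with more moderate copy number. An f1 origin is present for single-stranded DNA production, and short tetracycline-resistance fragments are non-functional backbone remnants.

The expression cassette follows the standard pET arrangement: a T7 promoter immediately followed by a lac operator, then the strong ribosome binding site from phage T7 gene 10, the open reading frame, and a T7 terminator. The plasmid-borne lacI gene supplies lac repressor, which holds the promoter off until IPTG or lactose is added, and transcription requires a host that provides T7 RNA polymerase. The insert itself is not annotated in the feature table but would occupy the unannotated interval between the RBS and the histidine tag. The catalogue records an N-terminal T7 tag and a C-terminal 10xHis tag from the backbone; the annotation detects the polyhistidine run as a 9xHis fragment and does not call the T7 tag. The His tag allows metal-affinity purification. The associated study examined functional annotation and misannotation within the EC 1.1.3.15 enzyme class, so the plasmid presumably served to produce recombinant protein for such testing.
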