Features (pLannotate 1.2.2; 18 found; start..end, strand, type, name):
      1..19      +  promoter       T7 promoter: promoter for bacteriophage T7 RNA polymerase
     20..44      +  protein_bind   lac operator: The lac repressor binds to the lac operator to inhibit transcription in E. coli. This inhibition can be relieved by adding lactose or isopropyl-β-D-thiogalactopyranoside (IPTG). lac repressor encoded by lacI
     59..81      +  RBS            RBS: efficient ribosome binding site from bacteriophage T7 gene 10 (Olins and Rangwala, 1989)
   1784..1807    +  CDS            9xHis (fragment): 9xHis affinity tag
   1817..1866    +  CDS            SET1 (fragment): solubility-enhancement tag derived from T7 phage gene 10B
   1874..1921    +  terminator     T7 terminator: transcription terminator for bacteriophage T7 RNA polymerase
   1958..2316    +  rep_origin     f1 ori (sequence partly withheld): f1 bacteriophage origin of replication; arrow indicates direction of (+) strand synthesis
   2439..2543    +  promoter       AmpR promoter: bla
   2544..3404    +  CDS            AmpR: β-lactamase; bla; confers resistance to ampicillin, carbenicillin, and related antibiotics
   3575..4163    +  rep_origin     ori: high-copy-number ColE1/pMB1/pBR322/pUC origin of replication
   4349..4488    -  misc_feature   bom: basis of mobility region from pBR322
   4590..4781    -  CDS            rop: Rop protein, which maintains plasmids at low copy number; rop
   4798..5178    +  CDS            YPB1_ECOLX: Protein predicted: Swiss-Prot protein existence level 4. From Escherichia coli.
   5250..5541    -  CDS            TcR (fragment): tetracycline efflux protein; tet; confers resistance to tetracycline
   5556..5577    -  protein_bind   CAP binding site: CAP binding activates transcription in the presence of cAMP. E. coli catabolite activator protein
   5590..6672    -  CDS            lacI: lac repressor; lacI; The lac repressor binds to the lac operator to inhibit transcription in E. coli. This inhibition can be relieved by adding lactose or isopropyl-β-D-thiogalactopyranoside (IPTG).
   6673..6750    -  promoter       lacI promoter: lacI
   6758..7037    -  CDS            TcR (fragment): tetracycline efflux protein; tet; confers resistance to tetracycline
>Addgene plasmid #163282 | M7MTF7 | addgene full sequence | sequence record 354280 | Addgene NGS Result
TAATACGACTCACTATAGGGGAATTGTGAGCGGATAACAATTCCCCTCTAGAAATAATTTTGTTTAACTT
TAAGAAGGAGATATACATATGGTTACCCAGAATACCGTCGAAATCCCACGCTCTGTTTGGTACGGTTGGG
GAGACCCTGCCCACGCCACCTCTCTTTCCGCAAATGCCTTAACATATTTGAGCGCAACTCTGAAGCTTGC
AAGCGTTAAACCAGTGCACCCACCGGCTGACATTACAGAAGTGCGCATTGGGGAACCCGTGTTAAATGCC
GAAGCCCTCGCCGAATTACGCGCAGCGTGTGGTACAGAATATGTCTCGACTGAGCGTCTCGACCGCATTG
AGCATAGCGGCGGTAAAAGTACCGAAGATCTGTTACGCATTCGCGCGGGCGATGCGCTGGGAGCACCTGA
TGCAGTCATCTTTCCTGCTAGTAGTGAAGAAATTCGTGAAGTACTGGCAGTTTGTGCGGCACGTGGAATC
GCGGTAACCGCTTTCGGCGGCGGAACTTCGGTTGTAGGTGGAGTATCACCTCTTCGTGGCACCTTTGATG
CTGCGATTACGCTGGATATGCGCCGTATGAATAAAATGCTTCATCTTGACCCGCGTTCACGCACAGCGAC
ATTTGAGGCAGGCTTACGTGGTCCGGGCATCGAAGCAGCACTGGAACCCCATGGATTCACTTTAGGACAT
TTCCCTCAGTCTCACCAAGAGGCGACATTAGGTGGTTACGTGGCCACGCGTTCTGCCGGTCAAGCCTCAA
CCGGTTACGGCCGTAGCGATGATCTCGTAAAATCCGTGCATCTTGAGACTCCGGCTGGTCCTCTGGTGGC
GGGTTCGACAGCACCGGGTACCGCAGCGGGTCCGAAGCTTTTGGATGTCATCGTGGGTAGCGAAGGAGCA
TTTGGAGTGATCACCTCGGCAACCCTGAAAATTGTTCCTGTTCCTACCCATAAGTCATATGGCAGTTGGT
CCTTTGCCTCTTTTACGGCCGGGGCTGAGGCGATTCGCCGTCTGCGTCATGAAGGCCTCAGTGGTGATCT
GCCGCATGTTTGTCGTTTAAGCGATTCCGATGAAACCGCTTCGACCTTCAAACTCGGTGGACCAAAGACG
GCGGCCTTGGGGAAGTACCTGAGCGTGCGTGGTCAGGCCACACCAGCTCTGGCCCTGTTCCTTTGGGAAG
GTGCGACTAAAGAGACCGCCGCCCGTAAACGTCGTAGCGCCCGTATTCTGCGTGCTGCGGGTGGCATCCC
AACAGGTCCTATTCCCGCCCGTGCCTGGGAACATGGCCGTTTCAGTGGTCCGTACTTGCGTGATGAACTT
CTGACCCGCGGCGTGTATGTAGAAACTTTAGAGACCTCGGCAACATGGACCTCGTTGGACAGCACCTACC
ACGCAGTCCGCGAGGCAATTTTAAAATCCCTTGCGGAACATGGCGGCACAGGCTATGTTCAAAGTCACAT
CTCACATATTTATCCGGATGGGGCAAGCTTATATTTCACATATCTTGCAGGCGTGGAATCAGATGGTCTG
GCTCAACACGCTCGTGTAAAGCAAGCTGCGTCTAAAGCGATTGTTGCCGCGGGCTCAACGATTACGCATC
ATCACTCCGTGGGGACCGATCACGCGCCGTACTTAGGTGCCGAGATTGGCGCGCTGGGTCTGGACGTACT
GCGCGGTATTAAGAACACTCTGGATCCGGCTGGAATTATGAATCCGGGTAAACTGATTCCAGCAGCGATT
AAAGAGCAACCGGCGGCCGCACTCGAGCATCATCACCATCACCACCACCACCACCACTGAGATCCGGCTG
CTAACAAAGCCCGAAAGGAAGCTGAGTTGGCTGCTGCCACCGCTGAGCAATAACTAGCATAACCCCTTGG
GGCCTCTAAACGGGTCTTGAGGGGTTTTTTGCTGAAAGGAGGAACTATATCCGGATTGGCGAATGGG
[124 nt withheld, positions 1958-2081]
C
[91 nt withheld, positions 2083-2173]
A
[49 nt withheld, positions 2175-2223]
CCTTTGACGTTGGAGTCCACGTTCTTT
[37 nt withheld, positions 2251-2287]
ACCCTATCTCGGTCTATTCTTTTGATTTATAAGGGATTTTGCCGATTTCGGCCTATTGATTAAAAAATGA
GCTGATTTAACAAAAATTTAACGCGAATTTTAACAAAATATTAACGCTTACAATTTAGGTGGCACTTTTC
GGGGAAATGTGCGCGGAACCCCTATTTGTTTATTTTTCTAAATACATTCAAATATGTATCCGCTCATGAG
ACAATAACCCTGATAAATGCTTCAATAATATTGAAAAAGGAAGAGTATGAGTATTCAACATTTCCGTGTC
GCCCTTATTCCCTTTTTTGCGGCATTTTGCCTTCCTGTTTTTGCTCACCCAGAAACGCTGGTGAAAGTAA
AAGATGCTGAAGATCAGTTGGGTGCACGAGTGGGTTACATCGAACTGGATCTCAACAGCGGTAAGATCCT
TGAGAGTTTTCGCCCCGAAGAACGTTTTCCAATGATGAGCACTTTTAAAGTTCTGCTATGTGGCGCGGTA
TTATCCCGTATTGACGCCGGGCAAGAGCAACTCGGTCGCCGCATACACTATTCTCAGAATGACTTGGTTG
AGTACTCACCAGTCACAGAAAAGCATCTTACGGATGGCATGACAGTAAGAGAATTATGCAGTGCTGCCAT
AACCATGAGTGATAACACTGCGGCCAACTTACTTCTGACAACGATCGGAGGACCGAAGGAGCTAACCGCT
TTTTTGCACAACATGGGGGATCATGTAACTCGCCTTGATCGTTGGGAACCGGAGCTGAATGAAGCCATAC
CAAACGACGAGCGTGACACCACGATGCCTGCAGCAATGGCAACAACGTTGCGCAAACTATTAACTGGCGA
ACTACTTACTCTAGCTTCCCGGCAACAATTAATAGACTGGATGGAGGCGGATAAAGTTGCAGGACCACTT
CTGCGCTCGGCCCTTCCGGCTGGCTGGTTTATTGCTGATAAATCTGGAGCCGGTGAGCGTGGGTCTCGCG
GTATCATTGCAGCACTGGGGCCAGATGGTAAGCCCTCCCGTATCGTAGTTATCTACACGACGGGGAGTCA
GGCAACTATGGATGAACGAAATAGACAGATCGCTGAGATAGGTGCCTCACTGATTAAGCATTGGTAACTG
TCAGACCAAGTTTACTCATATATACTTTAGATTGATTTAAAACTTCATTTTTAATTTAAAAGGATCTAGG
TGAAGATCCTTTTTGATAATCTCATGACCAAAATCCCTTAACGTGAGTTTTCGTTCCACTGAGCGTCAGA
CCCCGTAGAAAAGATCAAAGGATCTTCTTGAGATCCTTTTTTTCTGCGCGTAATCTGCTGCTTGCAAACA
AAAAAACCACCGCTACCAGCGGTGGTTTGTTTGCCGGATCAAGAGCTACCAACTCTTTTTCCGAAGGTAA
CTGGCTTCAGCAGAGCGCAGATACCAAATACTGTCCTTCTAGTGTAGCCGTAGTTAGGCCACCACTTCAA
GAACTCTGTAGCACCGCCTACATACCTCGCTCTGCTAATCCTGTTACCAGTGGCTGCTGCCAGTGGCGAT
AAGTCGTGTCTTACCGGGTTGGACTCAAGACGATAGTTACCGGATAAGGCGCAGCGGTCGGGCTGAACGG
GGGGTTCGTGCACACAGCCCAGCTTGGAGCGAACGACCTACACCGAACTGAGATACCTACAGCGTGAGCT
ATGAGAAAGCGCCACGCTTCCCGAAGGGAGAAAGGCGGACAGGTATCCGGTAAGCGGCAGGGTCGGAACA
GGAGAGCGCACGAGGGAGCTTCCAGGGGGAAACGCCTGGTATCTTTATAGTCCTGTCGGGTTTCGCCACC
TCTGACTTGAGCGTCGATTTTTGTGATGCTCGTCAGGGGGGCGGAGCCTATGGAAAAACGCCAGCAACGC
GGCCTTTTTACGGTTCCTGGCCTTTTGCTGGCCTTTTGCTCACATGTTCTTTCCTGCGTTATCCCCTGAT
TCTGTGGATAACCGTATTACCGCCTTTGAGTGAGCTGATACCGCTCGCCGCAGCCGAACGACCGAGCGCA
GCGAGTCAGTGAGCGAGGAAGCGGAAGAGCGCCTGATGCGGTATTTTCTCCTTACGCATCTGTGCGGTAT
TTCACACCGCAATGGTGCACTCTCAGTACAATCTGCTCTGATGCCGCATAGTTAAGCCAGTATACACTCC
GCTATCGCTACGTGACTGGGTCATGGCTGCGCCCCGACACCCGCCAACACCCGCTGACGCGCCCTGACGG
GCTTGTCTGCTCCCGGCATCCGCTTACAGACAAGCTGTGACCGTCTCCGGGAGCTGCATGTGTCAGAGGT
TTTCACCGTCATCACCGAAACGCGCGAGGCAGCTGCGGTAAAGCTCATCAGCGTGGTCGTGAAGCGATTC
ACAGATGTCTGCCTGTTCATCCGCGTCCAGCTCGTTGAGTTTCTCCAGAAGCGTTAATGTCTGGCTTCTG
ATAAAGCGGGCCATGTTAAGGGCGGTTTTTTCCTGTTTGGTCACTGATGCCTCCGTGTAAGGGGGATTTC
TGTTCATGGGGGTAATGATACCGATGAAACGAGAGAGGATGCTCACGATACGGGTTACTGATGATGAACA
TGCCCGGTTACTGGAACGTTGTGAGGGTAAACAACTGGCGGTATGGATGCGGCGGGACCAGAGAAAAATC
ACTCAGGGTCAATGCCAGCGCTTCGTTAATACAGATGTAGGTGTTCCACAGGGTAGCCAGCAGCATCCTG
CGATGCAGATCCGGAACATAATGGTGCAGGGCGCTGACTTCCGCGTTTCCAGACTTTACGAAACACGGAA
ACCGAAGACCATTCATGTTGTTGCTCAGGTCGCAGACGTTTTGCAGCAGCAGTCGCTTCACGTTCGCTCG
CGTATCGGTGATTCATTCTGCTAACCAGTAAGGCAACCCCGCCAGCCTAGCCGGGTCCTCAACGACAGGA
GCACGATCATGCGCACCCGTGGGGCCGCCATGCCGGCGATAATGGCCTGCTTCTCGCCGAAACGTTTGGT
GGCGGGACCAGTGACGAAGGCTTGAGCGAGGGCGTGCAAGATTCCGAATACCGCAAGCGACAGGCCGATC
ATCGTCGCGCTCCAGCGAAAGCGGTCCTCGCCGAAAATGACCCAGAGCGCTGCCGGCACCTGTCCTACGA
GTTGCATGATAAAGAAGACAGTCATAAGTGCGGCGACGATAGTCATGCCCCGCGCCCACCGGAAGGAGCT
GACTGGGTTGAAGGCTCTCAAGGGCATCGGTCGAGATCCCGGTGCCTAATGAGTGAGCTAACTTACATTA
ATTGCGTTGCGCTCACTGCCCGCTTTCCAGTCGGGAAACCTGTCGTGCCAGCTGCATTAATGAATCGGCC
AACGCGCGGGGAGAGGCGGTTTGCGTATTGGGCGCCAGGGTGGTTTTTCTTTTCACCAGTGAGACGGGCA
ACAGCTGATTGCCCTTCACCGCCTGGCCCTGAGAGAGTTGCAGCAAGCGGTCCACGCTGGTTTGCCCCAG
CAGGCGAAAATCCTGTTTGATGGTGGTTAACGGCGGGATATAACATGAGCTGTCTTCGGTATCGTCGTAT
CCCACTACCGAGATATCCGCACCAACGCGCAGCCCGGACTCGGTAATGGCGCGCATTGCGCCCAGCGCCA
TCTGATCGTTGGCAACCAGCATCGCAGTGGGAACGATGCCCTCATTCAGCATTTGCATGGTTTGTTGAAA
ACCGGACATGGCACTCCAGTCGCCTTCCCGTTCCGCTATCGGCTGAATTTGATTGCGAGTGAGATATTTA
TGCCAGCCAGCCAGACGCAGACGCGCCGAGACAGAACTTAATGGGCCCGCTAACAGCGCGATTTGCTGGT
GACCCAATGCGACCAGATGCTCCACGCCCAGTCGCGTACCGTCTTCATGGGAGAAAATAATACTGTTGAT
GGGTGTCTGGTCAGAGACATCAAGAAATAACGCCGGAACATTAGTGCAGGCAGCTTCCACAGCAATGGCA
TCCTGGTCATCCAGCGGATAGTTAATGATCAGCCCACTGACGCGTTGCGCGAGAAGATTGTGCACCGCCG
CTTTACAGGCTTCGACGCCGCTTCGTTCTACCATCGACACCACCACGCTGGCACCCAGTTGATCGGCGCG
AGATTTAATCGCCGCGACAATTTGCGACGGCGCGTGCAGGGCCAGACTGGAGGTGGCAACGCCAATCAGC
AACGACTGTTTGCCCGCCAGTTGTTGTGCCACGCGGTTGGGAATGTAATTCAGCTCCGCCATCGCCGCTT
CCACTTTTTCCCGCGTTTTCGCAGAAACGTGGCTGGCCTGGTTCACCACGCGGGAAACGGTCTGATAAGA
GACACCGGCATACTCTGCGACATCGTATAACGTTACTGGTTTCACATTCACCACCCTGAATTGACTCTCT
TCCGGGCGCTATCATGCCATACCGCGAAAGGTTTTGCGCCATTCGATGGTGTCCGGGATCTCGACGCTCT
CCCTTATGCGACTCCTGCATTAGGAAGCAGCCCAGTAGTAGGTTGAGGCCGTTGAGCACCGCCGCCGCAA
GGAATGGTGCATGCAAGGAGATGGCGCCCAACAGTCCCCCGGCCACGGGGCCTGCCACCATACCCACGCC
GAAACAAGCGCTCATGAGCCCGAAGTGGCGAGCCCGATCTTCCCCATCGGTGATGTCGGCGATATAGGCG
CCAGCAACCGCACCTGTGGCGCCGGTGATGCCGGCCACGATGCGTCCGGCGTAGAGGATCGAGATCTCGA
TCCCGCGAAAT
