>Addgene plasmid #163282 | M7MTF7 | depositor partial sequence | sequence record 316438 | insert gene sequence
ATGGTTACCCAGAATACCGTCGAAATCCCACGCTCTGTTTGGTACGGTTGGGGAGACCCTGCCCACGCCA
CCTCTCTTTCCGCAAATGCCTTAACATATTTGAGCGCAACTCTGAAGCTTGCAAGCGTTAAACCAGTGCA
CCCACCGGCTGACATTACAGAAGTGCGCATTGGGGAACCCGTGTTAAATGCCGAAGCCCTCGCCGAATTA
CGCGCAGCGTGTGGTACAGAATATGTCTCGACTGAGCGTCTCGACCGCATTGAGCATAGCGGCGGTAAAA
GTACCGAAGATCTGTTACGCATTCGCGCGGGCGATGCGCTGGGAGCACCTGATGCAGTCATCTTTCCTGC
TAGTAGTGAAGAAATTCGTGAAGTACTGGCAGTTTGTGCGGCACGTGGAATCGCGGTAACCGCTTTCGGC
GGCGGAACTTCGGTTGTAGGTGGAGTATCACCTCTTCGTGGCACCTTTGATGCTGCGATTACGCTGGATA
TGCGCCGTATGAATAAAATGCTTCATCTTGACCCGCGTTCACGCACAGCGACATTTGAGGCAGGCTTACG
TGGTCCGGGCATCGAAGCAGCACTGGAACCCCATGGATTCACTTTAGGACATTTCCCTCAGTCTCACCAA
GAGGCGACATTAGGTGGTTACGTGGCCACGCGTTCTGCCGGTCAAGCCTCAACCGGTTACGGCCGTAGCG
ATGATCTCGTAAAATCCGTGCATCTTGAGACTCCGGCTGGTCCTCTGGTGGCGGGTTCGACAGCACCGGG
TACCGCAGCGGGTCCGAAGCTTTTGGATGTCATCGTGGGTAGCGAAGGAGCATTTGGAGTGATCACCTCG
GCAACCCTGAAAATTGTTCCTGTTCCTACCCATAAGTCATATGGCAGTTGGTCCTTTGCCTCTTTTACGG
CCGGGGCTGAGGCGATTCGCCGTCTGCGTCATGAAGGCCTCAGTGGTGATCTGCCGCATGTTTGTCGTTT
AAGCGATTCCGATGAAACCGCTTCGACCTTCAAACTCGGTGGACCAAAGACGGCGGCCTTGGGGAAGTAC
CTGAGCGTGCGTGGTCAGGCCACACCAGCTCTGGCCCTGTTCCTTTGGGAAGGTGCGACTAAAGAGACCG
CCGCCCGTAAACGTCGTAGCGCCCGTATTCTGCGTGCTGCGGGTGGCATCCCAACAGGTCCTATTCCCGC
CCGTGCCTGGGAACATGGCCGTTTCAGTGGTCCGTACTTGCGTGATGAACTTCTGACCCGCGGCGTGTAT
GTAGAAACTTTAGAGACCTCGGCAACATGGACCTCGTTGGACAGCACCTACCACGCAGTCCGCGAGGCAA
TTTTAAAATCCCTTGCGGAACATGGCGGCACAGGCTATGTTCAAAGTCACATCTCACATATTTATCCGGA
TGGGGCAAGCTTATATTTCACATATCTTGCAGGCGTGGAATCAGATGGTCTGGCTCAACACGCTCGTGTA
AAGCAAGCTGCGTCTAAAGCGATTGTTGCCGCGGGCTCAACGATTACGCATCATCACTCCGTGGGGACCG
ATCACGCGCCGTACTTAGGTGCCGAGATTGGCGCGCTGGGTCTGGACGTACTGCGCGGTATTAAGAACAC
TCTGGATCCGGCTGGAATTATGAATCCGGGTAAACTGATTCCAGCAGCGATTAAAGAGCAACCGGCGGCC
GCACTCGAGCATCATCACCAT
